>Addgene plasmid #72066 | Cntn2-Fc-His | depositor full sequence | sequence record 137383 | Full sequence
GTCGAGGTCTCGACGGTATCGATTGACATTGATTATTGACTAGCTAGTTATTAATAGTAATCAATTACGG
GGTCATTAGTTCATAGCCCATATATGGAGTTCCGCGTTACATAACTTACGGTAAATGGCCCGCCTGGCTG
ACCGCCCAACGACCCCCGCCCATTGACGTCAATAATGACGTATGTTCCCATAGTAACGCCAATAGGGACT
TTCCATTGACGTCAATGGGTGGAGTATTTACGGTAAACTGCCCACTTGGCAGTACATCAAGTGTATCATA
TGCCAAGTCCGCCCCCTATTGACGTCAATGACGGTAAATGGCCCGCCTGGCATTATGCCCAGTACATGAC
CTTACGGGACTTTCCTACTTGGCAGTACATCTACGTATTAGTCATCGCTATTACCATGGTGATGCGGTTT
TGGCAGTACACCAATGGGCGTGGATAGCGGTTTGACTCACGGGGATTTCCAAGTCTCCACCCCATTGACG
TCAATGGGAGTTTGTTTTGGCACCAAAATCAACGGGACTTTCCAAAATGTCGTAATAACCCCGCCCCGTT
GACGCAAATGGGCGGTAGGCGTGTACGGTGGGAGGTCTATATAAGCAGAGCTCGTTTAGTGAACCGTCAG
ATCGCCTGGAGACGCCATCCACGCTGTTTTGACCTCCATAGAAGACACCGGGACCGATCCAGCCTCCGCG
GCCGGGAACGGTGCATTGGAACGCGGATTCCCCGTGCCAAGAGTGACGTAAGTACCGCCTATAGACTCTA
TAGGCACACCCCTTTGGCTCTTATGCATGCTATACTGTTTTTGGCTTGGGGCCTATACACCCCCGCTTCC
ATATGCTATAGGTGATGGTATAGCTTAGCCTATAGGTGTGGGTTATTGACCATTATTGACCACTCCCCTA
TTGGTGACGATACTTTCCATTACTAATCCATAACATGGCTCTTTGCCACAACTATCTCTATTGGCTATAT
GCCAATACTCTGTCCTTCAGAGACTGACACGGACTCTGTATTTTTACAGGATGGGGTCCCATTTATTATT
TACAAATTCACATATACAACAACGCCGTCCCCCGTGCCCGCAGTTTTTATTAAACATAGCGTGGGATCTC
CACGCGAATCTCGGGTACGTGTTCCGGACATGGGCTCTTCTCCGGTAGCGGCGGAGCTTCCACATCCGAG
CCCTGGTCCCATGCCTCCAGCGGCTCATGGTCGCTCGGCAGCTCCTTGCTCCTAACAGTGGAGGCCAGAC
TTAGGCACAGCACAATGCCCACCACCACCAGTGTGCCGCACAAGGCCGTGGCGGTAGGGTATGTGTCTGA
AAATGAGCTCGGAGATTGGGCTCGCACCGCTGACGCAGATGGAAGACTTAAGGCAGCGGCAGAAGAAGAT
GCAGGCAGCTGAGTTGTTGTATTCTGATAAGAGTCAGAGGTAACTCCCGTTGCGGTGCTGTTAACGGTGG
AGGGCAGTGTAGTCTGAGCAGTACTCGTTGCTGCCGCGCGCGCCACCAGACATAATAGCTGACAGACTAA
CAGACTGTTCCTTTCCATGGGTCTTTTCTGCAGAAGCTTGAATTCTCGAGGATCCGCGGCCGCGCCACCA
TGGGAGCACCGGCCAGGAAAAGGGCAAGCTTGCTGCTGCTGCTGCTGGCCACAATGGCTCTGGTCTCCTC
TCCAGGATGGAGTTTTTCCCAGGGAACCCCAGCTACCTTTGGACCCGTCTTTGAAGAGCAACCTGTTGGC
CTGCTATTCCCAGAGGAGTCTGCAGAGGATCAGGTGACACTGGCGTGCCGTGCCCGAGCTAGCCCTCCAG
CCACCTATAGGTGGAAGATGAACGGCACAGAGATGAACCTGGAACCTGGTTCCCGTCACCAGCTGATGGG
GGGCAACCTGGTCATCATGAGTCCCACCAAAGCACAGGATGCTGGTGTCTACCAGTGCCTAGCCTCTAAC
CCAGTAGGCACTGTCGTCAGCAAGGAAGCTGTCCTCCGCTTCGGCTTTCTACAGGAATTCTCCAAGGAGG
AGAGAGACCCCGTGAAAACCCACGAGGGCTGGGGGGTGATGCTGCCCTGTAACCCACCTGCCCACTACCC
AGGTTTGTCCTACCGCTGGCTCCTCAACGAGTTCCCCAACTTCATCCCAACGGATGGGCGTCACTTCGTG
TCCCAGACCACAGGGAACCTGTACATCGCCCGCACCAATGCCTCGGACCTGGGCAACTACTCTTGCCTGG
CTACCAGCCACCTGGACTTCTCCACCAAGAGCGTCTTCAGCAAATTCGCGCAGCTCAACCTGGCTGCTGA
AGATCCTCGACTCTTTGCTCCCAGTATCAAAGCCCGGTTCCCCCCAGAGACGTACGCACTGGTTGGGCAG
CAGGTCACCCTGGAGTGCTTTGCCTTTGGGAACCCTGTTCCCAGGATCAAGTGGCGCAAAGTGGATGGTT
CCTTGTCCCCTCAGTGGGGCACAGCAGAGCCCACCCTGCAGATCCCCAGTGTTAGCTTTGAAGATGAGGG
TACCTATGAATGTGAGGCAGAGAACTCCAAGGGCCGTGACACCGTCCAGGGACGCATCATTGTGCAAGCT
CAGCCTGAGTGGCTAAAGGTGATCTCAGACACAGAAGCCGACATTGGTTCCAACTTACGTTGGGGCTGTG
CTGCGGCAGGCAAGCCTCGGCCCATGGTGCGCTGGCTGAGAAACGGGGAACCTCTGGCCTCCCAGAACCG
GGTGGAGGTCTTGGCTGGGGACCTGCGATTCTCTAAGCTGAACCTGGAGGACTCCGGCATGTACCAGTGT
GTGGCAGAAAACAAGCATGGCACCATCTATGCCAGTGCTGAGCTGGCTGTACAAGCTCTGGCCCCAGACT
TCAGGCAGAACCCTGTGAGGCGGCTGATCCCTGCAGCCCGAGGGGGAGAGATCAGTATCCCGTGCCAGCC
CCGTGCGGCTCCAAAAGCTACAATACTGTGGAGCAAGGGTACTGAGATTCTGGGGAACAGTACCAGAGTG
ACTGTCACTTTGGACGGCACCTTGATTATCAGAAACATCAGTCGATCGGATGAAGGCAAATATACCTGCT
TTGCTGAGAACTTCATGGGCAAAGCCAACAGTACCGGGATCCTGTCTGTGCGAGATGCAACGAAGATCAC
GCTAGCTCCTTCGAGTGCTGACATCAATGTGGGTGATAACCTGACCCTACAGTGCCACGCCTCGCATGAC
CCCACTATGGACCTCACGTTCACCTGGACCCTGGATGACTTCCCTGTTGACTTTGATAAGCCTGGAGGTC
ACTACCGGAGAGCCAGTGTGAAGGAGACCATTGGGGACCTGACTATCCTGAATGCCCAGCTACGCCACGG
AGGGACATACACATGCATGGCCCAGACAGTGGTGGATGGTGCATCCAAGGAGGCCACAGTCCTGGTCCGA
GGTCCCCCAGGTCCTCCTGGGGGTGTGGTGGTGAGAGACATTGGAGACACTACTGTTCAGCTTAGCTGGA
GTCGTGGCTTTGACAATCACAGCCCCATTGCCAAGTACACCCTGCAAGCGCGGACTCCACCCTCAGGGAA
ATGGAAGCAGGTTCGGACCAATCCTGTGAATATCGAGGGCAACGCGGAAACTGCCCAGGTGCTGGGGCTC
ATGCCTTGGATGGACTATGAGTTTCGGGTTTCAGCTAGCAACATCTTGGGCACTGGGGAGCCCAGCGGCC
CCTCCAGCAGAATCCGCACTAAGGAAGCAGTCCCCTCTGTGGCACCATCTGGACTCAGTGGAGGGGGAGG
AGCCCCTGGAGAGCTTACCATCAACTGGACTCCCATGTCACGAGAGTACCAGAATGGAGACGGCTTCGGC
TACCTGCTGTCCTTCCGCAGGCAAGGCAGCTCCAGTTGGCAGACGGCCCGGGTGCCCGGCGCTGATACCC
AGTACTTCGTCTACAGCAACGATAGCATCCATCCCTACACACCCTTTGAGGTCAAGATCCGAAGCTACAA
TCGCCGGGGGGATGGGCCCGAGAGCCTCACTGCCATCGTGTACTCAGCAGAGGAAGAGCCCAAGGTGGCC
CCTGCCAAGGTCTGGGCCAAGGGTTCCTCATCCTCAGAGATGAACGTAAGCTGGGAGCCTGTGCTACAAG
ACATGAACGGCATCCTCCTGGGATATGAGATTCGCTACTGGAAAGCCGGGGACAAAGAAGCTGCCGCTGA
CCGAGTGAGGACGGCAGGGCTAGACTCCAGTGCCCGAGTCACCGGCCTGTACCCCAACACCAAGTACCAT
GTAACTGTGAGGGCCTACAACAGGGCTGGCACCGGACCAGCTAGCCCTTCAGCTGATGCCATGACCATGA
AGCCCCCACCACGGCGACCTCCTGGCAACATCTCCTGGACTTTCTCAAGTTCCAGCCTCAGCCTTAAGTG
GGACCCTGTGGTTCCTCTCCGAAATGAATCTACAGTCACTGGCTACAAGATGTTGTATCAGAATGACCTG
CAGCCAACTCCTATGCTCCACCTCACCAGCAAGAACTGGATAGAAATACCAGTACCTGAAGACATTGGTC
ACGCTCTGGTGCAGATTCGAACCACGGGGCCTGGAGGGGATGGGATACCAGCCGAAGTCCACATTGTGAG
AAATACTAGTGACAAAACTCACACATGCCCACCGTGCCCAGCACCTGAACTCCTGGGGGGACCGTCAGTC
TTCCTCTTCCCCCCAAAACCCAAGGACACCCTCATGATCTCCCGGACCCCTGAGGTCACATGCGTGGTGG
TGGACGTGAGCCACGAAGACCCTGAGGTCAAGTTCAACTGGTACGTGGACGGCGTGGAGGTGCATAATGC
CAAGACAAAGCCGCGGGAGGAGCAGTACAACAGCACGTACCGTGTGGTCAGCGTCCTCACCGTCCTGCAC
CAGGACTGGCTGAATGGCAAGGAGTACAAGTGCAAGGTCTCCAACAAAGCCCTCCCAGCCCCCATCGAGA
AAACCATCTCCAAAGCCAAAGGGCAGCCCCGAGAACCACAGGTGTATACCCTGCCCCCATCCCGGGATGA
GCTGACCAAGAACCAGGTCAGCCTGACCTGCCTGGTCAAAGGCTTCTATCCCAGCGACATCGCCGTGGAG
TGGGAGAGCAATGGGCAGCCGGAGAACAACTACAAGACCACGCCTCCCGTGCTGGACTCCGACGGCTCCT
TCTTCCTCTACAGCAAGCTCACCGTGGACAAGAGCAGGTGGCAGCAGGGGAACGTCTTCTCATGCTCCGT
GATGCATGAGGCTCTGCACAACCACTACACGCAGAAGAGCCTCTCCCTGTCTCCGGGTAAAGGCGGCCAT
CATCACCATCACCATTAATCTAGAGATCTTATTAAAGCAGAACTTGTTTATTGCAGCTTATAATGGTTAC
AAATAAAGCAATAGCATCACAAATTTCACAAATAAAGCATTTTTTTCACTGCATTCTAGTTGTGGTTTGT
CCAAACTCATCAATGTATCTTATCATGTCTGGTCGACTCTAGCTAGACTCTTCCGCTTCCTCGCTCACTG
ACTCGCTGCGCTCGGTCGTTCGGCTGCGGCGAGCGGTATCAGCTCACTCAAAGGCGGTAATACGGTTATC
CACAGAATCAGGGGATAACGCAGGAAAGAACATGTGAGCAAAAGGCCAGCAAAAGGCCAGGAACCGTAAA
AAGGCCGCGTTGCTGGCGTTTTTCCATAGGCTCCGCCCCCCTGACGAGCATCACAAAAATCGACGCTCAA
GTCAGAGGTGGCGAAACCCGACAGGACTATAAAGATACCAGGCGTTTCCCCCTGGAAGCTCCCTCGTGCG
CTCTCCTGTTCCGACCCTGCCGCTTACCGGATACCTGTCCGCCTTTCTCCCTTCGGGAAGCGTGGCGCTT
TCTCATAGCTCACGCTGTAGGTATCTCAGTTCGGTGTAGGTCGTTCGCTCCAAGCTGGGCTGTGTGCACG
AACCCCCCGTTCAGCCCGACCGCTGCGCCTTATCCGGTAACTATCGTCTTGAGTCCAACCCGGTAAGACA
CGACTTATCGCCACTGGCAGCAGCCACTGGTAACAGGATTAGCAGAGCGAGGTATGTAGGCGGTGCTACA
GAGTTCTTGAAGTGGTGGCCTAACTACGGCTACACTAGAAGAACAGTATTTGGTATCTGCGCTCTGCTGA
AGCCAGTTACCTTCGGAAAAAGAGTTGGTAGCTCTTGATCCGGCAAACAAACCACCGCTGGTAGCGGTGG
TTTTTTTGTTTGCAAGCAGCAGATTACGCGCAGAAAAAAAGGATCTCAAGAAGATCCTTTGATCTTTTCT
ACGGGGTCTGACGCTCAGTGGAACGAAAACTCACGTTAAGGGATTTTGGTCATGAGATTATCAAAAAGGA
TCTTCACCTAGATCCTTTTAAATTAAAAATGAAGTTTTAAATCAATCTAAAGTATATATGAGTAAACTTG
GTCTGACAGTTACCAATGCTTAATCAGTGAGGCACCTATCTCAGCGATCTGTCTATTTCGTTCATCCATA
GTTGCCTGACTCCCCGTCGTGTAGATAACTACGATACGGGAGGGCTTACCATCTGGCCCCAGTGCTGCAA
TGATACCGCGAGACCCACGCTCACCGGCTCCAGATTTATCAGCAATAAACCAGCCAGCCGGAAGGGCCGA
GCGCAGAAGTGGTCCTGCAACTTTATCCGCCTCCATCCAGTCTATTAATTGTTGCCGGGAAGCTAGAGTA
AGTAGTTCGCCAGTTAATAGTTTGCGCAACGTTGTTGCCATTGCTACAGGCATCGTGGTGTCACGCTCGT
CGTTTGGTATGGCTTCATTCAGCTCCGGTTCCCAACGATCAAGGCGAGTTACATGATCCCCCATGTTGTG
CAAAAAAGCGGTTAGCTCCTTCGGTCCTCCGATCGTTGTCAGAAGTAAGTTGGCCGCAGTGTTATCACTC
ATGGTTATGGCAGCACTGCATAATTCTCTTACTGTCATGCCATCCGTAAGATGCTTTTCTGTGACTGGTG
AGTACTCAACCAAGTCATTCTGAGAATAGTGTATGCGGCGACCGAGTTGCTCTTGCCCGGCGTCAATACG
GGATAATACCGCGCCACATAGCAGAACTTTAAAAGTGCTCATCATTGGAAAACGTTCTTCGGGGCGAAAA
CTCTCAAGGATCTTACCGCTGTTGAGATCCAGTTCGATGTAACCCACTCGTGCACCCAACTGATCTTCAG
CATCTTTTACTTTCACCAGCGTTTCTGGGTGAGCAAAAACAGGAAGGCAAAATGCCGCAAAAAAGGGAAT
AAGGGCGACACGGAAATGTTGAATACTCATACTCTTCCTTTTTCAATATTATTGAAGCATTTATCAGGGT
TATTGTCTCATGAGCGGATACATATTTGAATGTATTTAGAAAAATAAACAAATAGGGGTTCCGCGCACAT
TTCCCCGAAAAGTGCCACCTGACGTCTAAGAAACCATTATTATCATGACATTAACCTATAAAAATAGGCG
TATCACGAGGCCCTTTCGTCTCGCGCGTTTCGGTGATGACGGTGAAAACCTCTGACACATGCAGCTCCCG
GAGGAATGTGTGTCAGTTAGGGTGTGGAAAGTCCCCAGGCTCCCCAGGCAGGCAGAAGTATGCAAAGCAT
GCATCTCAATTAGTCAGCAACCAGGTGTGGAAAGTCCCCAGGCTCCCCAGCAGGCAGAAGTATGCAAAGC
ATGCATCTCAATTAGTCAGCAACCATAGTCCCGCCCCTAACTCCGCCCATCCCGCCCCTAACTCCGCCCA
GTTCCGCCCATTCTCCGCCCCATGGCTGACTAATTTTTTTTATTTATGCAGAGGCCGAGGCCGCCTCTGC
CTCTGAGCTATTCCAGAAGTAGTGAGGAGGCTTTTTTGGAGGCCTAGGCTTTTGCAAAAAGCTCCCGGGA
GCTTGTATATCCATTTTCGTCCCGGAGACGGTCACAGCTTGTCTGTAAGCGGATGCCGGGAGCAGACAAG
CCCGTCAGGGCGCGTCAGCGGGTGTTGGCGGGTGTCGGGGCTGGCTTAACTATGCGGCATCAGAGCAGAT
TGTACTGAGAGTGCACCATATGCGGTGTGAAATACCGCACAGATGCGTAAGGAGAAAATACCGCATCAGG
AAATTGTAAGCGTTAATATTTTGTTAAAATTCGCGTTAAATTTTTGTTAAATCAGCTCATTTTTTAACCA
ATAGGCCGAAATCGGCAAAATCCCTTATAAATCAAAAGAATAGACCGAGATAGGGT
[37 nt withheld, positions 8247-8283]
AAAGAACGTGGACTCCAACGTCAAAGG
[49 nt withheld, positions 8311-8359]
T
[91 nt withheld, positions 8361-8451]
G
[124 nt withheld, positions 8453-8576]
CCATTCGCCATTCAGGCTGCGCAACTGTTGGGAAGGGCGATCGGTGCGGGCCTCTTCGCTATTACGCCAG
CTGGCGAAAGGGGGATGTGCTGCAAGGCGATTAAGTTGGGTAACGCCAGGGTTTTCCCAGTCACGACGTT
GTAAAACGACGGCCAGTGAATT
Features (pLannotate 1.2.2; 14 found; start..end, strand, type, name):
     25..408     +  enhancer       CMV enhancer: human cytomegalovirus immediate early enhancer
    410..609     +  promoter       CMV promoter: human cytomegalovirus (CMV) immediate early promoter
    748..1573    +  intron         CMV intron A: human cytomegalovirus intron A (Chapman et al., 1991)
   1610..4624    +  CDS            Cntn2: CNTN2_MOUSE - Also known as Tax. Experimental evidence at protein level: Swiss-Prot protein existence level 1. In conjunction with another transmembrane protein, CNTNAP2, contributes to the organization of axonal domains at nodes of Ranvier by maintaining voltage-gated potassium channels at the juxtaparanodal region. From Mus musculus (Mouse).
   4631..5311    +  CDS            IGHG1 (fragment): IGHG1_HUMAN - Experimental evidence at protein level: Swiss-Prot protein existence level 1. Constant region of immunoglobulin heavy chains. Immunoglobulins, also known as antibodies, are membrane-bound or secreted glycoproteins produced by B lymphocytes. In the recognition phase of humoral immunity, the membrane-bound immunoglobulins serve as receptors which, upon binding of a specific antigen, trigger the clonal expansion and differentiation of B lymphocytes into immunoglobulins- secreting plasma cells. Secreted immunoglobulins mediate the effector phase of humoral immunity, which results in
   5361..5482    +  polyA_signal   SV40 poly(A) signal: SV40 polyadenylation signal
   5691..6279    -  rep_origin     ori: high-copy-number ColE1/pMB1/pBR322/pUC origin of replication
   6450..7310    -  CDS            AmpR: β-lactamase; bla; confers resistance to ampicillin, carbenicillin, and related antibiotics
   7311..7415    -  promoter       AmpR promoter: bla
   7510..7545    +  CDS            rop (fragment): Rop protein, which maintains plasmids at low copy number; rop
   7568..7898    +  promoter       SV40 promoter: SV40 enhancer and early promoter
   8021..8120    +  misc_feature   bom (fragment): basis of mobility region from pBR322
   8148..8576    -  rep_origin     f1 ori (sequence partly withheld): f1 bacteriophage origin of replication; arrow indicates direction of (+) strand synthesis
   8580..8737    -  CDS            lacZα (fragment): LacZα fragment of β-galactosidase; lacZ fragment
