[The description below was written by a language model from this plasmid's Addgene catalogue record and pLannotate feature annotations shown in this document.]
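Description:
Cntn2-Fc-His is a mammalian expression plasmid built on the pCMVi-SV40ori backbone and designed to produce a soluble, secreted form of the mouse cell-adhesion molecule Contactin 2 (also called TAG-1 or Tax). It is maintained in E. coli as a high-copy plasmid through a ColE1/pUC-type origin and selected with ampicillin via the β-lactamase gene. The backbone also carries an f1 phage origin and short remnants of rop, bom and lacZα that appear to be non-functional leftovers from parental vectors. An SV40 enhancer/early promoter region is present. This region contains the SV40 origin reflected in the backbone name, which would allow episomal amplification in cells expressing large T antigen. No mammalian selection marker is annotated, which is consistent with use in transient transfection.

The expression cassette uses the human CMV immediate-early enhancer and promoter followed by CMV intron A, an arrangement that generally boosts transcript processing and expression, and it ends in an SV40 polyadenylation signal. The 3,015 bp Cntn2 insert was cloned between NotI and SpeI. It encodes the extracellular region truncated just upstream of the propeptide cleavage and GPI-attachment site, so the protein is released rather than anchored to the membrane. It is fused in frame at its C terminus to the Fc region of human IgG1 and a 6X histidine tag, both supplied by the backbone; the His tag is stated in the catalogue entry but is not separately annotated in the feature table. The Fc portion typically dimerises the ectodomain and, together with the His tag, allows capture, purification and detection. The associated publication describes an extracellular biochemical screen for interactions between neuronal recognition proteins in the retina, which fits this design.
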