Addgene plasmid #72066: Cntn2-Fc-His
Purpose: Expresses the extracellular region of the Contactin 2 protein (truncated immediately upstream of propeptide cleavage and GPI-attachement site), C-terminally fused to the Fc region of human IgG1 + 6X histidine tag.
Depositing lab: Woj Wojtowicz. Depositing organization: University of California, Berkeley. Publication: An extracellular biochemical screen reveals that FLRTs and Unc5s mediate neuronal subtype recognition in the retina. Visser JJ, Cheng Y, Perry SC, Chastain AB, Parsa B, Masri SS, Ray TA, Kay JN, Wojtowicz WM. Elife. 2015 Dec 3;4. pii: e08149. doi: 10.7554/eLife.08149. PubMed 26633812.
Backbone
  Vector backbone: pCMVi-SV40ori
  Vector type: Mammalian Expression
Growth in bacteria
  Bacterial resistance: Ampicillin, 100 μg/mL
  Growth temperature: 37°C
  Growth strain: DH5alpha
  Copy number: High Copy
Gene/Insert
  Gene/Insert name: Cntn2 (alt names: Contactin 2; Tax; TAG-1; NCBI gene ID 21367; Reference sequence NM_177129.5)
  Species: M. musculus (mouse)
  Insert size (bp): 3015
  Entrez Gene: Cntn2 (a.k.a. D130012K04Rik, TAG-1, TAG1, Tax)
  Promoter: CMV
  Tag / fusion protein: Fc-His (C terminal on backbone)
  Cloning method: Restriction Enzyme; 5′ cloning site NotI (not destroyed); 3′ cloning site SpeI (not destroyed)
  Sequencing primers: 5′ GTCAGAGGTAACTCCCGTTGC; 3′ ATCATGAGGGTGTCCTTG
Terms and licenses: Academic/Nonprofit Terms; Industry Terms: Not Available to Industry
How to cite: Cntn2-Fc-His was a gift from Woj Wojtowicz (Addgene plasmid # 72066 ; http://n2t.net/addgene:72066 ; RRID:Addgene_72066)
