>Addgene plasmid #72066 | Cntn2-Fc-His | addgene partial sequence | sequence record 137381 | pMRB101-F 5'-aagatgcaggcagctgagtt-3'
ACGGTGGAGGGCAGTGTAGTCTGAGCAGTACTCGTTGCTGCCGCGCGCGCCACCAGACATAATAGCTGAC
AGACTAACAGACTGTTCCTTTCCATGGGTCTTTTCTGCAGAAGCTTGAATTCTCGAGGATCCGCGGCCGC
GCCACCATGGGAGCACCGGCCAGGAAAAGGGCAAGCTTGCTGCTGCTGCTGCTGGCCACAATGGCTCTGG
TCTCCTCTCCAGGATGGAGTTTTTCCCAGGGAACCCCAGCTACCTTTGGACCCGTCTTTGAAGAGCAACC
TGTTGGCCTGCTATTCCCAGAGGAGTCTGCAGAGGATCAGGTGACACTGGCGTGCCGTGCCCGAGCTAGC
CCTCCAGCCACCTATAGGTGGAAGATGAACGGCACAGAGATGAACCTGGAACCTGGTTCCCGTCACCAGC
TGATGGGGGGCAACCTGGTCATCATGAGTCCCACCAAAGCACAGGATGCTGGTGTCTACCAGTGCCTAGC
CTCTAACCCAGTAGGCACTGTCGTCAGCAAGGAAGCTGTCCTCCGCTTCGGCTTTCTACAGGAATTCTCC
AAGGAGGAGAGAGACCCCGTGAAAACCCACGAGGGCTGGGGGGTGATGCTGCCCTGTAACCCACCTGCCC
ACTACCCAGGTTTGTCCTACCGCTGGCTCCTCAACGAGTTCCCCAACTTCATCCCAACGGATGGGCGTCA
CTTCGTGTCCCAGACCACAGGGAACCTGTACATCGCCCGCACCAATGCCTCGGACCTGGGCAACTACTCT
TGCCTGGCTACCAGCCACCTGGACTTCTCCACCAAGAGCGTCTTCAGCAA
