>Addgene plasmid #72066 | Cntn2-Fc-His | addgene partial sequence | sequence record 137382 | SV40pA-R 5'-GAAATTTGTGATGCTATTGC-3'
ATAAGATCTCTAGATTAATGGTGATGGTGATGATGGCCGCCTTTACCCGGAGACAGGGAGAGGCTCTTCT
GCGTGTAGTGGTTGTGCAGAGCCTCATGCATCACGGAGCATGAGAAGACGTTCCCCTGCTGCCACCTGCT
CTTGTCCACGGTGAGCTTGCTGTAGAGGAAGAAGGAGCCGTCGGAGTCCAGCACGGGAGGCGTGGTCTTG
TAGTTGTTCTCCGGCTGCCCATTGCTCTCCCACTCCACGGCGATGTCGCTGGGATAGAAGCCTTTGACCA
GGCAGGTCAGGCTGACCTGGTTCTTGGTCAGCTCATCCCGGGATGGGGGCAGGGTATACACCTGTGGTTC
TCGGGGCTGCCCTTTGGCTTTGGAGATGGTTTTCTCGATGGGGGCTGGGAGGGCTTTGTTGGAGACCTTG
CACTTGTACTCCTTGCCATTCAGCCAGTCCTGGTGCAGGACGGTGAGGACGCTGACCACACGGTACGTGC
TGTTGTACTGCTCCTCCCGCGGCTTTGTCTTGGCATTATGCACCTCCACGCCGTCCACGTACCAGTTGAA
CTTGACCTCAGGGTCTTCGTGGCTCACGTCCACCACCACGCATGTGACCTCAGGGGTCCGGGAGATCATG
AGGGTGTCCTTGGGTTTTGGGGGGAAGAGGAAGACTGACGGTCCCCCCAGGAGTTCAGGTGCTGGGCACG
GTGGGCATGTGTGAGTTTTGTCACTAGTATTTCTCACAATGTGGACTTCGGCTGGTATCCCATCCCCTCC
AGGCCCCGTGGTTCGAATCTGCACCAGAGCGTGACCAATGTCTTCAGGTACTGGTATTTCTATCCAGTTC
TTGCTGGTGAGGTGGAGCATAGGAGTTGGCTGCAGGTCATTCTGATACAACATCTTGTAGCCAGTGACTG
TAGAT
